Addgene plasmid #32720: pCol-TGM-luc.1309
Depositing lab: Scott Lowe. Depositing organization: Cold Spring Harbor Laboratory. Publication: A rapid and scalable system for studying gene function in mice using conditional RNA interference. Premsrirut PK, Dow LE, Kim SY, Camiolo M, Malone CD, Miething C, Scuoppo C, Zuber J, Dickins RA, Kogan SC, Shroyer KR, Sordella R, Hannon GJ, Lowe SW. Cell. 2011 Apr 1;145(1):145-58. 10.1016/j.cell.2011.03.012 PubMed 21458673.
Backbone
  Vector backbone: pBS31'-RBGpA
  Backbone manufacturer: Jaensich laboratory
  Backbone size w/o insert (bp): 6120
  Modifications to backbone: GFP-miR30 cassette addition Xho mutation
  Vector type: Mouse Targeting, RNAi
Growth in bacteria
  Bacterial resistance: Ampicillin, 100 μg/mL
  Growth temperature: 37°C
  Growth strain: Top10/P3
  Copy number: Unknown
Gene/Insert
  Gene/Insert name: luciferase
  gRNA/shRNA sequence: ctcgagaaggtatattgctgttgacagtgagcgcccgcctgaagtctctgattaatagt gaagccacagatgtattaatcagagacttcaggcggttgcctactgcctcggaattc
  Promoter: Tre
  Cloning method: Restriction Enzyme; 5′ cloning site XhoI (not destroyed); 3′ cloning site EcoRI (not destroyed)
  Sequencing primers: 5′ EGFP-C; 3′ Bglob-intron-R
Terms and licenses: Academic/Nonprofit Terms; Industry Terms: Not Available to Industry
How to cite: pCol-TGM-luc.1309 was a gift from Scott Lowe (Addgene plasmid # 32720 ; http://n2t.net/addgene:32720 ; RRID:Addgene_32720)
