[The description below was written by a language model from this plasmid's Addgene catalogue record.]
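Description:
pCol-TGM-luc.1309 is a mouse targeting and RNAi plasmid built on the pBS31'-RBGpA backbone (about 6.1 kb without insert), which was modified by adding a GFP-miR30 cassette and mutating an XhoI site. It is propagated in E. coli under ampicillin selection; the copy number is not recorded. The record includes no feature table, so the origin of replication, any recombinase sites and any mammalian selection elements cannot be confirmed from the information given. The "Col" in the name and the associated publication on conditional RNA interference in mice point to use as a targeting vector for introducing the cassette into mouse cells, but the record does not describe the integration locus or mechanism.

The payload is a miR30-based shRNA directed against luciferase. The "1309" designation presumably marks the target position within the transcript. The hairpin is cloned between XhoI and EcoRI sites, both of which are retained, so it can be exchanged for other miR30-format shRNAs. Expression is driven by a tetracycline-responsive (TRE) promoter. The recorded cassette description and the 5′ sequencing primer, which lies in EGFP, indicate that the shRNA sits downstream of GFP. This arrangement lets GFP fluorescence report induction of the same transcript that carries the hairpin. "RBGpA" in the backbone name suggests a rabbit β-globin polyadenylation signal terminating the transcript.

Because a TRE promoter needs a tetracycline transactivator, knockdown is doxycycline-regulated and reversible in cells or animals that express one. A luciferase-targeting hairpin has no endogenous mouse target, so the construct would typically serve as a neutral control shRNA alongside gene-specific versions in inducible RNAi mouse studies. The record does not state this purpose explicitly.
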