>Addgene plasmid #32720 | pCol-TGM-luc.1309 | depositor partial sequence | sequence record 41948 | pGol-TGM vector
CCCCCGGGCTGCAGATCTGTAGGGCGCAGTAGTCCAGGGTTTCCTTGATGATGTCATACTTATCCTGTCC
CTTTTTTTTCCACAGCTCGCGGTTGAGGACAAACTCTTCGCGGTCTTTCCAGTGGGGATCGACGGTATCG
ATAAGCTTGCAGATCTGCGACTCTAGAGGATCTGCGACTCTAGAGGATCATAATCAGCCATACCACATTT
GTAGAGGTTTTACTTGCTTTAAAAAACCTCCCACACCTCCCCCTGAACCTGAAACATAAAATGAATGCAA
TTGTTGTTGTTAACTTGTTTATTGCAGCTTATAATGGTTACAAATAAAGCAATAGCATCACAAATTTCAC
AAATAAAGCATTTTTTTCACTGCATTCTAGTTGTGGTTTGTCCAAACTCATCAATGTATCTTATCATGTC
TGGATCTGCGACTCTAGAGGATCATAATCAGCCATACCACATTTGTAGAGGTTTTACTTGCTTTAAAAAA
CCTCCCACACCTCCCCCTGAACCTGAAACATAAAATGAATGCAATTGTTGTTGTTAACTTGTTTATTGCA
GCTTATAATGGTTACAAATAAAGCAATAGCATCACAAATTTCACAAATAAAGCATTTTTTTCACTGCATT
CTAGTTGTGGTTTGTCCAAACTCATCAATGTATCTTATCATGTCTGGATCGAGTTTACCACTCCCTATCA
GTGATAGAGAAAAGTGAAAGTCGAGTTTACCACTCCCTATCAGTGATAGAGAAAAGTGAAAGTCGAGTTT
ACCACTCCCTATCAGTGATAGAGAAAAGTGAAAGTCGAGTTTACCACTCCCTATCAGTGATAGAGAAAAG
TGAAAGTCGAGTTTACCACTCCCTATCAGTGATAGAGAAAAGTGAAAGTCGAGTTTACCACTCCCTATCA
GTGATAGAGAAAAGTGAAAGTCGAGTTTACCACTCCCTATCAGTGATAGAGAAAAGTGAAAGTCGAGCTC
GGTACCCGGGTCGAGGTAGGCGTGTACGGTGGGAGGCCTATATAAGCAGAGCTCGTTTAGTGAACCGTCA
GATCGCCTGGAGACGCCATCCACGCTGTTTTGACCTCCATAGAAGACACCGGGACCGATCCAGCCTCCGC
GGCCCCGAATTGACCACCATGGTGAGCAAGGGCGAGGAGCTGTTCACCGGGGTGGTGCCCATCCTGGTCG
AGCTGGACGGCGACGTAAACGGCCACAAGTTCAGCGTGTCCGGCGAGGGCGAGGGCGATGCCACCTACGG
CAAGCTGACCCTGAAGTTCATCTGCACCACCGGCAAGCTGCCCGTGCCCTGGCCCACCCTCGTGACCACC
CTGACCTACGGCGTGCAGTGCTTCAGCCGCTACCCCGACCACATGAAGCAGCACGACTTCTTCAAGTCCG
CCATGCCCGAAGGCTACGTCCAGGAGCGCACCATCTTCTTCAAGGACGACGGCAACTACAAGACCCGCGC
CGAGGTGAAGTTCGAGGGCGACACCCTGGTGAACCGCATCGAGCTGAAGGGCATCGACTTCAAGGAGGAC
GGCAACATCCTGGGGCACAAGCTGGAGTACAACTACAACAGCCACAACGTCTATATCATGGCCGACAAGC
AGAAGAACGGCATCAAGGTGAACTTCAAGATCCGCCACAACATCGAGGACGGCAGCGTGCAGCTCGCCGA
CCACTACCAGCAGAACACCCCCATCGGCGACGGCCCCGTGCTGCTGCCCGACAACCACTACCTGAGCACC
CAGTCCGCCCTGAGCAAAGACCCCAACGAGAAGCGCGATCACATGGTCCTGCTGGAGTTCGTGACCGCCG
CCGGGATCACTCTCGGCATGGACGAGCTGTACAAGTAATGAACCGGTCGACTAGGGATAACAGGGTAATT
GTTTGAATGAGGCTTCAGTACTTTACAGAATCGTTGCCTGCACATCTTGGAAACACTTGCTGGGATTACT
TCTTCAGGTTAACCCAACAGAAGGCTCGAGCAACCAGAATTCAAGGGGCTACTTTAGGAGCAATTATCTT
GTTTACTAAAACTGAATACCTTGCTATCTCTTTGATACATTTTTACAAAGCTGAATTAAAATGGTATAAA
TTAAATCACTTTTTTCAATTCACGCGTTGAGAACTTCAGGGTGAGTTTGGGGACCCTTGATTGTTCTTTC
TTTTTCGCTATTGTAAAATTCATGTTATATGGAGGGGGCAAAGTTTTCAGGGTGTTGTTTAGAATGGGAA
GATGTCCCTTGTATCACCATGGACCCTCATGATAATTTTGTTTCTTTCACTTTCTACTCTGTTGACAACC
ATTGTCTCCTCTTATTTTCTTTTCATTTTCTGTAACTTTTTCGTTAAACTTTAGCTTGCATTTGTAACGA
ATTTTTAAATTCACTTTTGTTTATTTGTCAGATTGTAAGTACTTTCTCTAATCACTTTTTTTTCAAGGCA
ATCAGGGTATATTATATTGTACTTCAGCACAGTTTTAGAGAACAATTGTTATAATTAAATGATAAGGTAG
AATATTTCTGCATATAAATTCTGGCTGGCGTGGAAATATTCTTATTGGTAGAAACAACTACACCCTGGTC
ATCATCCTGCCTTTCTCTTTATGGTTACAATGATATACACTGTTTGAGATGAGGATAAAATACTCTGAGT
CCAAACCGGGCCCCTCTGCTAACCATGTTCATGCCTTCTTCTCTTTCCTACAGCTCCTGGGCAACGTGCT
GGTTGTTGTGCTGTCTCATCATTTTGGCAAAGGATTCACTCCTCAGGTGCAGGCTGCCTATCAGAAGGTG
GTGGCTGGTGTGGCCAATGCCCTGGCTCACAAATACCACTGAGATCGTTTTCCCTCTGCCAAAAATTATG
GGGACATCATGAAGCCCCTTGAGCATCTGACTTCTGGCTAATAAAGGAAATTTATTTTCATTGCAATAGT
GTGTTGGAATTTCTCGATCGCTAGCATCCTAGGCGCGCCACATGTGAGCAAAAGGCCAGCAAAAGGCCAG
GAACCGTAAAAAGGCCGCGTTGCTGGCGTTTTTCCATAGGCTCCGCCCCCCTGACGAGCATCACAAAAAT
CGACGCTCAAGTCAGAGGTGGCGAAACCCGACAGGACTATAAAGATACCAGGCGTTTCCCCCTGGAAGCT
CCCTCGTGCGCTCTCCTGTTCCGACCCTGCCGCTTACCGGATACCTGTCCGCCTTTCTCCCTTCGGGAAG
CGTGGCGCTTTCTCATAGCTCACGCTGTAGGTATCTCAGTTCGGTGTAGGTCGTTCGCTCCAAGCTGGGC
TGTGTGCACGAACCCCCCGTTCAGCCCGACCGCTGCGCCTTATCCGGTAACTATCGTCTTGAGTCCAACC
CGGTAAGACACGACTTATCGCCACTGGCAGCAGCCACTGGTAACAGGATTAGCAGAGCGAGGTATGTAGG
CGGTGCTACAGAGTTCTTGAAGTGGTGGCCTAACTACGGCTACACTAGAAGGACAGTATTTGGTATCTGC
GCTCTGCTGAAGCCAGTTACCTTCGGAAAAAGAGTTGGTAGCTCTTGATCCGGCAAACAAACCACCGCTG
GTAGCGGTGGTTTTTTTGTTTGCAAGCAGCAGATTACGCGCAGAAAAAAAGGATCTCAAGAAGATCCTTT
GATCTTTTCTACGGGGTCTGACGCTCAGTGGAACGAAAACTCACGTTAAGGGATTTTGGTCATGAGATTA
TCAAAAAGGATCTTCACCTAGATCCTTTTAAATTAAAAATGAAGTTTTAAATCAATCTAAAGTATATATG
AGTAAACTTGGTCTGACAGTTACCAATGCTTAATCAGTGAGGCACCTATCTCAGCGATCTGTCTATTTCG
TTCATCCATAGTTGCCTGACTCCCCGTCGTGTAGATAACTACGATACGGGAGGGCTTACCATCTGGCCCC
AGTGCTGCAATGATACCGCGAGACCCACGCTCACCGGCTCCAGATTTATCAGCAATAAACCAGCCAGCCG
GAAGGGCCGAGCGCAGAAGTGGTCCTGCAACTTTATCCGCCTCCATCCAGTCTATTAATTGTTGCCGGGA
AGCTAGAGTAAGTAGTTCGCCAGTTAATAGTTTGCGCAACGTTGTTGCCATTGCTACAGGCATCGTGGTG
TCACGCTCGTCGTTTGGTATGGCTTCATTCAGCTCCGGTTCCCAACGATCAAGGCGAGTTACATGATCCC
CCATGTTGTGCAAAAAAGCGGTTAGCTCCTTCGGTCCTCCGATCGTTGTCAGAAGTAAGTTGGCCGCAGT
GTTATCACTCATGGTTATGGCAGCACTGCATAATTCTCTTACTGTCATGCCATCCGTAAGATGCTTTTCT
GTGACTGGTGAGTACTCAACCAAGTCATTCTGAGAATAGTGTATGCGGCGACCGAGTTGCTCTTGCCCGG
CGTCAATACGGGATAATACCGCGCCACATAGCAGAACTTTAAAAGTGCTCATCATTGGAAAACGTTCTTC
GGGGCGAAAACTCTCAAGGATCTTACCGCTGTTGAGATCCAGTTCGATGTAACCCACTCGTGCACCCAAC
TGATCTTCAGCATCTTTTACTTTCACCAGCGTTTCTGGGTGAGCAAAAACAGGAAGGCAAAATGCCGCAA
AAAAGGGAATAAGGGCGACACGGAAATGTTGAATACTCATACTCTTCCTTTTTCAATATTATTGAAGCAT
TTATCAGGGTTATTGTCTCATGAGCGGATACATATTTGAATGTATTTAGAAAAATAAACAAATAGGGGTT
CCGCGCACATTTCCCCGAAAAGTGCCACCTAAATTGTAAGCGTTAATATTTTGTTAAAATTCGCGTTAAA
TTTTTGTTAAATCAGCTCATTTTTTAACCAATAGGCCGAAATCGGCAAAATCCCTTATAAATCAAAAGAA
TAGACCGAGATAGGGT
[37 nt withheld, positions 4917-4953]
AAAGAACGTGGACTCCAACGTCAAAGG
[49 nt withheld, positions 4981-5029]
T
[91 nt withheld, positions 5031-5121]
G
[124 nt withheld, positions 5123-5246]
CCCATTCGCCATTCAGGCTGCGCAACTGTTGGGAAGGGCGATCGGTGCGGGCCTCTTCGCTATTACGCCA
GCTGGCGAAAGGGGGATGTGCTGCAAGGCGATTAAGTTGGGTAACGCCAGGGTTTTCCCAGTCACGACGT
TGTAAAACGACGGCCAGTGAGCGCGCGTAATACGACTCACTATAGGGCGAATTGGAGCTCCACCGCGGTG
GCGGCCGCTCTAGAACTAGTGGATCCCCCGGGCTGCAGGAATTAATTCGTCGACCTCGAAATTCTACCGG
GTAGGGGAGGCGCTTTTCCCAAGGCAGTCTGGAGCATGCGCTTTAGCAGCCCCGCTGGGCACTTGGCGCT
ACACAAGTGGCCTCTGGCCTCGCACACATTCCACATCCACCGGTAGGCGCCAACCGGCTCCGTTCTTTGG
TGGCCCCTTCGCGCCACCTTCTACTCCTCCCCTAGTCAGGAAGTTCCCCCCCGCCCCGCAGCTCGCGTCG
TGCAGGACGTGACAAATGGAAGTAGCACGTCTCACTAGTCTCGTGCAGATGGACAGCACCGCTGAGCAAT
GGAAGCGGGTAGGCCTTTGGGGCAGCGGCCAATAGCAGCTTTGCTCCTTCGCTTTCTGGGCTCAGAGGCT
GGGAAGGGGTGGGTCCGGGGGCGGGCTCAGGGGCGGGCTCAGGGGCGGGGCGGGCGCCCGAAGGTCCTCC
GGAGGCCCGGCATTCTGCACGCTTCAAAAGCGCACGTCTGCCGCGCTGTTCTCCTCTTCCTCATCTCCGG
GCCTTTCGACCTGCATCCATCTAGATCTCGATCGAGCAGCTGAAGCTTATGGAGAAGTTACTATTCCGAA
GTTCCTATTCTCTAGAAAGTATAGGAACTTCGAT
