>Addgene plasmid #32720 | pCol-TGM-luc.1309 | addgene partial sequence | sequence record 44218 | Bglob-intron-R 5'-TTTGCCCCCTCCATATAACA-3'
AAGACATCAGGGTCCCCAAACTCACCCTGAAGTTCTCAACGCGTGAATTGAAAAAAGTGATTTAATTTAT
ACCATTTTAATTCAGCTTTGTAAAAATGTATCAAAGAGATAGCAAGGTATTCAGTTTTAGTAAACAAGAT
AATTGCTCCTAAAGTAGCCCCTTGAATTCCGAGGCAGTAGGCAACCGCCTGAAGTCTCTGATTAATACAT
CTGTGGCTTCACTATTAATCAGAGACTTCAGGCGGGCGCTCACTGTCAACAGCAATATACCTTCTCGAGC
CTTCTGTTGGGTTAACCTGAAGAAGTAATCCCAGCAAGTGTTTCCAAGATGTGCAGGCAACGATTCTGTA
AAGTACTGAAGCCTCATTCAAACAATTACCCTGTTATCCCTAGTCGACCGGTTCATTACTTGTACAGCTC
GTCCATGCCGAGAGTGATCCCGGCGGCGGTCACGAACTCCAGCAGGACCATGTGATCGCGCTTCTCGTTG
GGGTCTTTGCTCAGGGCGGACTGGGTGCTCAGGTAGTGGTTGTCGGGCAGCAGCACGGGGCCGTCGCCGA
TGGGGGTGTTCTGCTGGTAGTGGTCGGCGAGCTGCACGCTGCCGTCCTCGATGTTGTGGCGGATCTTGAG
GTTCGCCTTGATGCCGTTCTTCTGCTTGTCGGCCATGATATAGACGTTGTGGCTGTTGTAGTTGTACTCC
AGCTTGTGCCCCAGGATGTTGCCGTCCTCCTTGAAGTCGATGCCCTTCAGCTCGATGCGGTTCACCAGGG
TGTCGCCCTCGAACTTCACCTCGGCGCGGGTCTTGTAGTTGCCGTCGTCCTTGAAGAAGATGGTGCGCTC
CTGGACGTAGCCTTCGGGCATGGCGGACTTGAAGAAGTCGTGCTGCTTCATGTGGTCGGGGTAGCGGCTG
AA
